>Addgene plasmid #114626 | pTWIN1-His6-Ssp-Htt2-90-43Q-P90C | addgene full sequence | sequence record 222760 | Addgene NGS Result
GCCCGCCATAAACTGCCAGGAATTAATTCCCCAGGCATCAAATAAAACGAAAGGCTCAGTCGAAAGACTG
GGCCTTTCGTTTTATCTGTTGTTTGTCGGTGAACGCTCTCCTGAGTAGGACAAATCCGCCGGGAGCGGAT
TTGAACGTTGCGAAGCAACGGCCCGGAGGGTGGCGGGCAGGACGCCCGCCATAAACTGCCAGGAATTGGG
GATCGGAATTAATTCCCGGTTTAAACCGGGGATCTCGATCCCGCGAAATTAATACGACTCACTATAGGGG
AATTGTGAGCGGATAACAATTCCCCTCTAGAAATAATTTTGTTTAACTTTAAGAAGGAGATATACATATG
CATCATCATCATCACCATAGCGGTGCAATTAGCGGTGATAGCCTGATTAGCCTGGCAAGCACCGGTAAAC
GTGTTAGCATTAAAGATCTGCTGGATGAGAAAGATTTTGAGATTTGGGCCATTAACGAGCAGACCATGAA
ACTGGAAAGCGCAAAAGTTAGCCGTGTTTTTTGCACCGGTAAAAAACTGGTGTATATCCTGAAAACCCGT
CTGGGTCGTACCATTAAAGCAACCGCAAATCATCGTTTTCTGACCATTGATGGTTGGAAACGTCTGGATG
AACTGAGCCTGAAAGAACATATTGCACTGCCTCGTAAACTGGAAAGTAGCAGCCTGCAACTGAGTCCGGA
AATTGAAAAACTGAGCCAGAGCGATATCTATTGGGATAGCATTGTTAGCATTACCGAAACCGGTGTTGAA
GAAGTTTTTGATCTGACCGTTCCGGGTCCGCACAATTTTGTTGCAAATGATATTATTGTGCACAACGCCA
CCCTGGAAAAACTGATGAAAGCATTTGAAAGCCTGAAAAGCTTTCAGCAGCAGCAACAACAGCAGCAACA
GCAACAGCAGCAGCAGCAGCAACAACAGCAGCAGCAACAGCAACAACAACAACAACAGCAGCAACAACAG
CAACAGCAGCAACAACAACAGCAACAGCAACAACCGCCTCCGCCTCCGCCACCTCCTCCTCCACCACAGC
TGCCTCAGCCTCCGCCTCAGGCACAGCCTCTGCTGCCACAGCCTCAGCCACCTCCACCGCCTCCACCCCC
ACCTCCGGGTCCGGCAGTTGCAGAAGAACCGCTGCATCGTTGCTAACTGCAGGGAACCGCTGCATCGTTG
CTAACTGCAGGAAGGGGATCCGGCTGCTAACAAAGCCCGAAAGGAAGCTGAGTTGGCTGCTGCCACCGCT
GAGCAATAACTAGCATAACCCCTTGGGGCCTCTAAACGGGTCTTGAGGGGTTTTTTGCTGAAAGGAGGAA
CTATATCCGGATAACTACGTCAGGTGGCACTTTTCGGGGAAATGTGCGCGGAACCCCTATTTGTTTATTT
TTCTAAATACATTCAAATATGTATCCGCTCATGAGACAATAACCCTGATAAATGCTTCAATAATATTGAA
AAAGGAAGAGTATGAGTATTCAACATTTCCGTGTCGCCCTTATTCCCTTTTTTGCGGCATTTTGCCTTCC
TGTTTTTGCTCACCCAGAAACGCTGGTGAAAGTAAAAGATGCTGAAGATCAGTTGGGTGCACGAGTGGGT
TACATCGAACTGGATCTCAACAGCGGTAAGATCCTTGAGAGTTTTCGCCCCGAAGAACGTTTCCCAATGA
TGAGCACTTTTAAAGTTCTGCTATGTGGCGCGGTATTATCCCGTGTTGACGCCGGGCAAGAGCAACTCGG
TCGCCGCATACACTATTCTCAGAATGACTTGGTTGAGTACTCACCAGTCACAGAAAAGCATCTTACGGAT
GGCATGACAGTAAGAGAATTATGCAGTGCTGCCATAACCATGAGTGATAACACTGCGGCCAACTTACTTC
TGACAACGATCGGAGGACCGAAGGAGCTAACCGCTTTTTTGCACAACATGGGGGATCATGTAACTCGCCT
TGATCGTTGGGAACCGGAGCTGAATGAAGCCATACCAAACGACGAGCGTGACACCACGATGCCTGTAGCA
ATGGCAACAACGTTGCGCAAACTATTAACTGGCGAACTACTTACTCTAGCTTCCCGGCAACAATTAATAG
ACTGGATGGAGGCGGATAAAGTTGCAGGACCACTTCTGCGCTCGGCCCTTCCGGCTGGCTGGTTTATTGC
TGATAAATCTGGAGCCGGTGAGCGTGGGTCTCGCGGTATCATTGCAGCACTGGGGCCAGATGGTAAGCCC
TCCCGTATCGTAGTTATCTACACGACGGGGAGTCAGGCAACTATGGATGAACGAAATAGACAGATCGCTG
AGATAGGTGCCTCACTGATTAAGCATTGGTAACTGTCAGACCAAGTTTACTCATATATACTTTAGATTGA
TT
[38 nt withheld, positions 2383-2420]
A
[37 nt withheld, positions 2422-2458]
ATTTTGTTAAAATTCGCGTTAAATTTTTGTTAAATCAGCTCATTTTTTAACCAATAGGCCGAAATCGGCA
AAATCCCTTATAAATCAAAAGAATAGCCCGAGATAGGGT
[37 nt withheld, positions 2568-2604]
AAAGAACGTGGACTCCAACGTCAAAGG
[141 nt withheld, positions 2632-2772]
G
[125 nt withheld, positions 2774-2898]
AAAGGATCTAGGTGAAGATCCTTTTTGATAATCTCATGACCAAAATCCCTTAACGTGAGTTTTCGTTCCA
CTGAGCGTCAGACCCCGTAGAAAAGATCAAAGGATCTTCTTGAGATCCTTTTTTTCTGCGCGTAATCTGC
TGCTTGCAAACAAAAAAACCACCGCTACCAGCGGTGGTTTGTTTGCCGGATCAAGAGCTACCAACTCTTT
TTCCGAAGGTAACTGGCTTCAGCAGAGCGCAGATACCAAATACTGTCCTTCTAGTGTAGCCGTAGTTAGG
CCACCACTTCAAGAACTCTGTAGCACCGCCTACATACCTCGCTCTGCTAATCCTGTTACCAGTGGCTGCT
GCCAGTGGCGATAAGTCGTGTCTTACCGGGTTGGACTCAAGACGATAGTTACCGGATAAGGCGCAGCGGT
CGGGCTGAACGGGGGGTTCGTGCACACAGCCCAGCTTGGAGCGAACGACCTACACCGAACTGAGATACCT
ACAGCGTGAGCTATGAGAAAGCGCCACGCTTCCCGAAGGGAGAAAGGCGGACAGGTATCCGGTAAGCGGC
AGGGTCGGAACAGGAGAGCGCACGAGGGAGCTTCCAGGGGGAAACGCCTGGTATCTTTATAGTCCTGTCG
GGTTTCGCCACCTCTGACTTGAGCGTCGATTTTTGTGATGCTCGTCAGGGGGGCGGAGCCTATGGAAAAA
CGCCAGCAACGCGGCCTTTTTACGGTTCCTGGCCTTTTGCTGGCCTTTTGCTCACATGTTCTTTCCTGCG
TTATCCCCTGATTCTGTGGATAACCGTATTACCGCCTTTGAGTGAGCTGATACCGCTCGCCGCAGCCGAA
CGACCGAGCGCAGCGAGTCAGTGAGCGAGGAAGCTATGGTGCACTCTCAGTACAATCTGCTCTGATGCCG
CATAGTTAAGCCAGTATACACTCCGCTATCGCTACGTGACTGGGTCATGGCTGCGCCCCGACACCCGCCA
ACACCCGCTGACGCGCCCTGACGGGCTTGTCTGCTCCCGGCATCCGCTTACAGACAAGCTGTGACCGTCT
CCGGGAGCTGCATGTGTCAGAGGTTTTCACCGTCATCACCGAAACGCGCGAGGCAGCTGCGGTAAAGCTC
ATCAGCGTGGTCGTGCAGCGATTCACAGATGTCTGCCTGTTCATCCGCGTCCAGCTCGTTGAGTTTCTCC
AGAAGCGTTAATGTCTGGCTTCTGATAAAGCGGGCCATGTTAAGGGCGGTTTTTTCCTGTTTGGTCACTG
ATGCCTCCGTGTAAGGGGGATTTCTGTTCATGGGGGTAATGATACCGATGAAACGAGAGAGGATGCTCAC
GATACGGGTTACTGATGATGAACATGCCCGGTTACTGGAACGTTGTGAGGGTAAACAACTGGCGGTATGG
ATGCGGCGGGACCAGAGAAAAATCACTCAGGGTCAATGCCAGCCGAACGCCAGCAAGACGTAGCCCAGCG
CGTCGGCCGCCATGCCGGCGATAATGGCCTGCTTCTCGCCGAAACGTTTGGTGGCGGGACCAGTGACGAA
GGCTTGAGCGAGGGCGTGCAAGATTCCGAATACCGCAAGCGACAGGCCGATCATCGTCGCGCTCCAGCGA
AAGCGGTCCTCGCCGAAAATGACCCAGAGCGCTGCCGGCACCTGTCCTACGAGTTGCATGATAAAGAAGA
CAGTCATAAGTGCGGCGACGATAGTCATGCCCCGCGCCCACCGGAAGGAGCTGACTGGGTTGAAGGCTCT
CAAGGGCATCGGTCGAGATCCCGGTGCCTAATGAGTGAGCTAACTTACATTAATTGCGTTGCGCTCACTG
CCCGCTTTCCAGTCGGGAAACCTGTCGTGCCAGCTGCATTAATGAATCGGCCAACGCGCGGGGAGAGGCG
GTTTGCGTATTGGGCGCCAGGGTGGTTTTTCTTTTCACCAGTGAGACGGGCAACAGCTGATTGCCCTTCA
CCGCCTGGCCCTGAGAGAGTTGCAGCAAGCGGTCCACGCTGGTTTGCCCCAGCAGGCGAAAATCCTGTTT
GATGGTGGTTAACGGCGGGATATAACATGAGCTGTCTTCGGTATCGTCGTATCCCACTACCGAGATATCC
GCACCAACGCGCAGCCCGGACTCGGTAATGGCGCGCATTGCGCCCAGCGCCATCTGATCGTTGGCAACCA
GCATCGCAGTGGGAACGATGCCCTCATTCAGCATTTGCATGGTTTGTTGAAAACCGGACATGGCACTCCA
GTCGCCTTCCCGTTCCGCTATCGGCTGAATTTGATTGCGAGTGAGATATTTATGCCAGCCAGCCAGACGC
AGACGCGCCGAGACAGAACTTAATGGGCCCGCTAACAGCGCGATTTGCTGGTGACCCAATGCGACCAGAT
GCTCCACGCCCAGTCGCGTACCGTCTTCATGGGAGAAAATAATACTGTTGATGGGTGTCTGGTCAGAGAC
ATCAAGAAATAACGCCGGAACATTAGTGCAGGCAGCTTCCACAGCAATGGCATCCTGGTCATCCAGCGGA
TAGTTAATGATCAGCCCACTGACGCGTTGCGCGAGAAGATTGTGCACCGCCGCTTTACAGGCTTCGACGC
CGCTTCGTTCTACCATCGACACCACCACGCTGGCACCCAGTTGATCGGCGCGAGATTTAATCGCCGCGAC
AATTTGCGACGGCGCGTGCAGGGCCAGACTGGAGGTGGCAACGCCAATCAGCAACGACTGTTTGCCCGCC
AGTTGTTGTGCCACGCGGTTGGGAATGTAATTCAGCTCCGCCATCGCCGCTTCCACTTTTTCCCGCGTTT
TCGCAGAAACGTGGCTGGCCTGGTTCACCACGCGGGAAACGGTCTGATAAGAGACACCGGCATACTCTGC
GACATCGTATAACGTTACTGGTTTCACATTCACCACCCTGAATTGACTCTCTTCCGGGCGCTATCATGCC
ATACCGCGAAAGGTTTTGCGCCATTCGATGGTGTCCGGGATCTCGACGCTCTCCCTTATGCGACTCCTGC
ATTAGGAAGCAGCCCAGTAGTAGGTTGAGGCCGTTGAGCACCGCCGCCGCAAGGAATGGTGCATGCCGGC
ATGCCGCCCTTTCGTCTTCAAGAATTAATTCCCAATTCCCCAGGCATCAAATAAAACGAAAGGCTCAGTC
GAAAGACTGGGCCTTTCGTTTTATCTGTTGTTTGTCGGTGAACGCTCTCCTGAGTAGGACAAATCCGCCG
GGAGCGGATTTGAACGTTGCGAAGCAACGGCCCGGAGGGTGGCGGGCAGGAC
Features (pLannotate 1.2.2; 21 found; start..end, strand, type, name):
     39..125     +  terminator     rrnB T1 terminator: Escherichia coli rrnB; transcription terminator T1 from the E. coli rrnB gene
    260..278     +  promoter       T7 promoter: promoter for bacteriophage T7 RNA polymerase
    279..303     +  protein_bind   lac operator: The lac repressor binds to the lac operator to inhibit transcription in E. coli. This inhibition can be relieved by adding lactose or isopropyl-β-D-thiogalactopyranoside (IPTG). lac repressor encoded by lacI
    318..340     +  RBS            RBS: efficient ribosome binding site from bacteriophage T7 gene 10 (Olins and Rangwala, 1989)
    369..716     +  CDS            dnaB (fragment): DNAB_MYCTU - Experimental evidence at protein level: Swiss-Prot protein existence level 1. The intein is an endonuclease. From Mycobacterium tuberculosis (strain ATCC 25618 / H37Rv).
    702..851     +  CDS            dnaB (fragment): DNAB_MYCTU - Experimental evidence at protein level: Swiss-Prot protein existence level 1. The intein is an endonuclease. From Mycobacterium tuberculosis (strain ATCC 25618 / H37Rv).
   1213..1262    +  CDS            SET1 (fragment): solubility-enhancement tag derived from T7 phage gene 10B
   1270..1317    +  terminator     T7 terminator: transcription terminator for bacteriophage T7 RNA polymerase
   1377..1481    +  promoter       AmpR promoter: bla
   1482..2342    +  CDS            AmpR: β-lactamase; bla; confers resistance to ampicillin, carbenicillin, and related antibiotics
   2384..2897    -  rep_origin     M13 ori (sequence partly withheld): M13 bacteriophage origin of replication; arrow indicates direction of (+) strand synthesis
   3008..3596    +  rep_origin     ori: high-copy-number ColE1/pMB1/pBR322/pUC origin of replication
   3773..3863    -  misc_feature   bom (fragment): basis of mobility region from pBR322
   3965..4156    -  CDS            rop: Rop protein, which maintains plasmids at low copy number; rop
   4197..4307    +  CDS            mbeC (fragment): MBEC_ECOLX - Experimental evidence at protein level: Swiss-Prot protein existence level 1. Required for efficient mobilization of ColE1 plasmid and is thus essential to promote the specific transfer of the plasmid during conjugation. Probably functions by inducing DNA bending, helping the MbeA relaxase to melt the DNA around the nic site and cleave the phosphodiester bond. Binds specifically double-stranded DNA (dsDNA) containing the ColE1 oriT but does not recognize the inverted repeat (IR). From Escherichia coli.
   4342..4664    -  CDS            TcR (fragment): tetracycline efflux protein; tet; confers resistance to tetracycline
   4679..4700    -  protein_bind   CAP binding site: CAP binding activates transcription in the presence of cAMP. E. coli catabolite activator protein
   4713..5795    -  CDS            lacI: lac repressor; lacI; The lac repressor binds to the lac operator to inhibit transcription in E. coli. This inhibition can be relieved by adding lactose or isopropyl-β-D-thiogalactopyranoside (IPTG).
   5796..5873    -  promoter       lacI promoter: lacI
   5881..5974    -  CDS            TcR (fragment): tetracycline efflux protein; tet; confers resistance to tetracycline
   6026..6112    +  terminator     rrnB T1 terminator: Escherichia coli rrnB; transcription terminator T1 from the E. coli rrnB gene
