[The description below was written by a language model from this plasmid's Addgene catalogue record and pLannotate feature annotations shown in this document.]
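Description:
pTWIN1-His6-Ssp-Htt2-90-43Q-P90C is a 6,170-nt bacterial expression plasmid built on the pTWIN1 intein-fusion backbone. It produces a fragment of human huntingtin (HTT) exon 1 spanning residues 2–90, carrying an expanded 43-glutamine tract and a P90C substitution that places a cysteine at the C-terminal position. Expression is driven by a T7 promoter followed by a lac operator and the T7 gene 10 ribosome binding site, and it ends at a T7 terminator. A backbone-encoded lacI gene supplies the repressor, so transcription is IPTG-inducible in hosts that provide T7 RNA polymerase.

The huntingtin fragment is fused at its N-terminus to a His6 tag and the Ssp DnaB intein. The automated annotation detects the intein as two DnaB fragments matched by homology to a Mycobacterium entry, whereas the catalogue identifies it as Ssp DnaB. The huntingtin coding region itself is not annotated, but it presumably occupies the unlabelled gap between the intein and the terminator. The short "SET1" hit just before the terminator is probably residual vector sequence. In this type of design, the His tag allows affinity capture, and self-cleavage of the intein at its C-terminal junction releases the target protein without extra tag residues.

The plasmid is selected with ampicillin (β-lactamase). It replicates from a ColE1/pMB1-type origin accompanied by rop, consistent with its low-copy listing, and it also carries an M13 origin along with remnants of bom and tetracycline-resistance sequences. The associated publication compares the structural features of monomeric huntingtin exon 1 at wild-type and pathological polyglutamine lengths. The engineered cysteine would provide a site for thiol-directed modification, although the record does not state its purpose.
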