Addgene plasmid #114626: pTWIN1-His6-Ssp-Htt2-90-43Q-P90C
Purpose: Bacterial expression of Htt fragment containing amino acids 2-90, with P90C cysteine mutation and a 43 polyQ repeat
Depositing lab: Hilal Lashuel. Depositing organization: Swiss Federal Institute of Technology (EPFL). Publication: Monomeric Huntingtin Exon 1 Has Similar Overall Structural Features for Wild-Type and Pathological Polyglutamine Lengths. Warner JB 4th, Ruff KM, Tan PS, Lemke EA, Pappu RV, Lashuel HA. J Am Chem Soc. 2017 Oct 18;139(41):14456-14469. doi: 10.1021/jacs.7b06659. Epub 2017 Oct 9. PubMed 28937758.
Backbone
  Vector backbone: pTWIN1
  Backbone manufacturer: NEB
  Vector type: Bacterial Expression
Growth in bacteria
  Bacterial resistance: Ampicillin, 100 μg/mL
  Growth temperature: 30°C
  Growth strain: NEB Stable
  Copy number: Low Copy
Gene/Insert
  Gene/Insert name: Huntingtin Exon1 fragment
  Species: H. sapiens (human)
  Mutation: P90C; 43 polyQ repeat
  Entrez Gene: HTT (a.k.a. HD, IT15, LOMARS)
  Tag / fusion protein: His6-Ssp DnaB intein (N terminal on backbone)
  Cloning method: Ligation Independent Cloning
  Sequencing primers: 5′ T7; 3′ T7-Term
Terms and licenses: Academic/Nonprofit Terms; Industry Terms: Not Available to Industry
How to cite: pTWIN1-His6-Ssp-Htt2-90-43Q-P90C was a gift from Hilal Lashuel (Addgene plasmid # 114626 ; http://n2t.net/addgene:114626 ; RRID:Addgene_114626)
